Addgene plasmid #144872: TFORF3396
Purpose: Lentiviral vector for overexpressing transcription factor ORFs with unique 24-bp barcodes. Barcodes facilitate identification of transcription factors in pooled screens.
Depositing lab: Feng Zhang. Depositing organization: Broad Institute. Publication: A transcription factor atlas of directed differentiation. Joung J, Ma S, Tay T, Geiger-Schuller KR, Kirchgatterer PC, Verdine VK, Guo B, Arias-Garcia MA, Allen WE, Singh A, Kuksenko O, Abudayyeh OO, Gootenberg JS, Fu Z, Macrae RK, Buenrostro JD, Regev A, Zhang F. Cell. 2023 Jan 5;186(1):209-229.e26. doi: 10.1016/j.cell.2022.11.026. PubMed 36608654.
Backbone
  Vector backbone: pLX_TRC317
  Backbone manufacturer: Broad Institute Genetic Perturbation Platform
  Backbone size w/o insert (bp): 8264
  Vector type: Mammalian Expression, Lentiviral
  Selectable markers: Puromycin
Growth in bacteria
  Bacterial resistance: Ampicillin, 100 μg/mL
  Growth temperature: 37°C
  Growth strain: NEB Stable
  Copy number: High Copy
Gene/Insert
  Gene/Insert name: TARBP2
  Species: H. sapiens (human)
  Insert size (bp): 1202
  Entrez Gene: TARBP2 (a.k.a. LOQS, TRBP, TRBP1, TRBP2)
  Promoter: EF1a
  Cloning method: Unknown
  Sequencing primers: 5′ GGGTGGAGACTGAAGTTAGGCCAG; 3′ CACATAGCGTAAAAGGAGCAACATAG
Resource information
  A portion of this plasmid was derived from a plasmid made by: Genewiz synthesis
Terms and licenses: Academic/Nonprofit Terms; Industry Terms: Not Available to Industry
Depositor comments: NM_134323.1 . The transcription factor ORF portion of this plasmid was synthesized by Genewiz. Please test multiple small colonies in case of plasmid recombination. To make this collection available in a timely manner, a portion of this collection was not fully sequenced by Addgene. If an Addgene verified full plasmid sequence is not available, please contact us prior to placing an order to request the full sequence.
How to cite: TFORF3396 was a gift from Feng Zhang (Addgene plasmid # 144872 ; http://n2t.net/addgene:144872 ; RRID:Addgene_144872)
