[The description below was written by a language model from this plasmid's Addgene catalogue record and pLannotate feature annotations shown in this document.]
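Description:
TFORF3396 is a third-generation-style, self-inactivating lentiviral expression plasmid built on the pLX_TRC317 backbone and carrying the human TARBP2 open reading frame (also known as TRBP or LOQS). It belongs to a barcoded collection of transcription factor ORF constructs. In bacteria it is maintained through a high-copy ColE1/pUC-type origin and selected with ampicillin via the β-lactamase gene. An f1 origin and remnants of a lac/lacZα cloning region with flanking T3 and T7 promoters are also present in the backbone. The depositor notes that the plasmid can recombine, a common concern with repeated LTR sequences.

The viral portion begins with an RSV promoter fused to a truncated HIV-1 5' LTR, which drives Tat-independent production of the genomic RNA in packaging cells. It is followed by the Ψ packaging signal with a partial gag sequence and the Rev response element for nuclear export. Within the transfer cassette, an SV40 early promoter/origin region drives puromycin N-acetyltransferase for selection of transduced mammalian cells. A cPPT/CTS element, which aids nuclear import of the proviral DNA, lies downstream of this marker. The strong constitutive EF-1α promoter then drives TARBP2, and a WPRE downstream of the ORF enhances transcript stability and expression. The ΔU3 3' LTR inactivates the viral promoter after integration, and an SV40 polyadenylation signal lies beyond it.

According to the record, each construct in the collection carries a unique 24-bp barcode. The barcode is not annotated in the feature table, so its position cannot be stated, though a short U6-like fragment sits between the ORF and the WPRE. The barcode allows the overexpressed factor to be identified by sequencing in pooled overexpression screens, such as those used to map factors that direct cell differentiation.
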