Features (pLannotate 1.2.2; 31 found; start..end, strand, type, name):
      5..231     +  promoter       RSV promoter: Rous sarcoma virus enhancer/promoter
    232..412     +  LTR            5' LTR (truncated): truncated 5' long terminal repeat (LTR) from HIV-1
    459..584     +  misc_feature   HIV-1 Ψ: packaging signal of human immunodeficiency virus type 1
    568..931     +  CDS            HIV-1 gag (fragment): gag protein from human immunodeficiency virus 1; gag
   1077..1310    +  misc_feature   RRE: The Rev response element (RRE) of HIV-1 allows for Rev-dependent mRNA export from the nucleus to the cytoplasm.
   1687..1713    +  CDS            Rev (fragment): human immunodeficiency virus 1 (HIV-1) Rev protein; rev; enhances nuclear export of unspliced and incompletely spliced viral mRNAs
   1720..1743    +  promoter       SV40 promoter (fragment): SV40 early promoter
   1744..1815    +  promoter       SV40 promoter (fragment): SV40 enhancer and early promoter
   1839..1974    +  rep_origin     SV40 ori: SV40 origin of replication
   2020..2616    +  CDS            PuroR (fragment): puromycin N-acetyltransferase; pac from Streptomyces; confers resistance to puromycin
   2665..2782    +  misc_feature   cPPT/CTS: central polypurine tract and central termination sequence of HIV-1
   2847..2913    +  CDS            small t antigen (fragment): SV40 (simian virus 40) small t antigen
   2920..4098    +  promoter       EF-1α promoter: strong constitutive promoter for human elongation factor EF-1α
   4115..5212    +  CDS            TARBP2: TRBP2_HUMAN - Also known as TRBP. Experimental evidence at protein level: Swiss-Prot protein existence level 1. (Microbial infection) Binds to the HIV-1 TAR RNA which is located in the long terminal repeat (LTR) of HIV-1, and stimulates translation of TAR-containing RNAs (PubMed:2011739, PubMed:11438532, PubMed:12475984). This is achieved in part at least by binding to and inhibiting EIF2AK2/PKR, thereby reducing phosphorylation and inhibition of EIF2S1/eIF-2-alpha (PubMed:11438532). May also promote translation of TAR-containing RNAs independently of EIF2AK2/PKR (PubMed:12475984). Mediates re
   5228..5281    +  promoter       U6 promoter (fragment): RNA polymerase III promoter for human U6 snRNA
   5323..5911    +  misc_feature   WPRE: woodchuck hepatitis virus posttranscriptional regulatory element
   5962..5981    +  misc_feature   cPPT/CTS (fragment): central polypurine tract and central termination sequence of HIV-1
   5983..6216    +  LTR            3' LTR (ΔU3): self-inactivating 3' long terminal repeat (LTR) from HIV-1
   6294..6415    +  polyA_signal   SV40 poly(A) signal: SV40 polyadenylation signal
   6455..6590    +  rep_origin     SV40 ori: SV40 origin of replication
   6611..6629    -  promoter       T7 promoter: promoter for bacteriophage T7 RNA polymerase
   6637..6792    +  CDS            lacZα (fragment): LacZα fragment of β-galactosidase; lacZ fragment
   6797..7225    +  rep_origin     f1 ori (sequence partly withheld): f1 bacteriophage origin of replication; arrow indicates direction of (+) strand synthesis
   7278..7382    +  promoter       AmpR promoter: bla
   7383..8243    +  CDS            AmpR: β-lactamase; bla; confers resistance to ampicillin, carbenicillin, and related antibiotics
   8414..9002    +  rep_origin     ori: high-copy-number ColE1/pMB1/pBR322/pUC origin of replication
   9185..9277    +  CDS            lacI (fragment): lac repressor; lacI; The lac repressor binds to the lac operator to inhibit transcription in E. coli. This inhibition can be relieved by adding lactose or isopropyl-β-D-thiogalactopyranoside (IPTG).
   9290..9311    +  protein_bind   CAP binding site: CAP binding activates transcription in the presence of cAMP. E. coli catabolite activator protein
   9326..9356    +  promoter       lac promoter: promoter for the E. coli lac operon
   9364..9380    +  protein_bind   lac operator: The lac repressor binds to the lac operator to inhibit transcription in E. coli. This inhibition can be relieved by adding lactose or isopropyl-β-D-thiogalactopyranoside (IPTG). lac repressor encoded by lacI
   9425..9443    +  promoter       T3 promoter: promoter for bacteriophage T3 RNA polymerase
>Addgene plasmid #144872 | TFORF3396 | addgene full sequence | sequence record 404451 | Addgene NGS Result
TTAATGTAGTCTTATGCAATACTCTTGTAGTCTTGCAACATGGTAACGATGAGTTAGCAACATGCCTTAC
AAGGAGAGAAAAAGCACCGTGCATGCCGATTGGTGGAAGTAAGGTGGTACGATCGTGCCTTATTAGGAAG
GCAACAGACGGGTCTGACATGGATTGGACGAACCACTGAATTGCCGCATTGCAGAGATATTGTATTTAAG
TGCCTAGCTCGATACATAAACGGGTCTCTCTGGTTAGACCAGATCTGAGCCTGGGAGCTCTCTGGCTAAC
TAGGGAACCCACTGCTTAAGCCTCAATAAAGCTTGCCTTGAGTGCTTCAAGTAGTGTGTGCCCGTCTGTT
GTGTGACTCTGGTAACTAGAGATCCCTCAGACCCTTTTAGTCAGTGTGGAAAATCTCTAGCAGTGGCGCC
CGAACAGGGACTTGAAAGCGAAAGGGAAACCAGAGGAGCTCTCTCGACGCAGGACTCGGCTTGCTGAAGC
GCGCACGGCAAGAGGCGAGGGGCGGCGACTGGTGAGTACGCCAAAAATTTTGACTAGCGGAGGCTAGAAG
GAGAGAGATGGGTGCGAGAGCGTCAGTATTAAGCGGGGGAGAATTAGATCGCGATGGGAAAAAATTCGGT
TAAGGCCAGGGGGAAAGAAAAAATATAAATTAAAACATATAGTATGGGCAAGCAGGGAGCTAGAACGATT
CGCAGTTAATCCTGGCCTGTTAGAAACATCAGAAGGCTGTAGACAAATACTGGGACAGCTACAACCATCC
CTTCAGACAGGATCAGAAGAACTTAGATCATTATATAATACAGTAGCAACCCTCTATTGTGTGCATCAAA
GGATAGAGATAAAAGACACCAAGGAAGCTTTAGACAAGATAGAGGAAGAGCAAAACAAAAGTAAGACCAC
CGCACAGCAAGCGGCCGCTGATCTTCAGACCTGGAGGAGGAGATATGAGGGACAATTGGAGAAGTGAATT
ATATAAATATAAAGTAGTAAAAATTGAACCATTAGGAGTAGCACCCACCAAGGCAAAGAGAAGAGTGGTG
CAGAGAGAAAAAAGAGCAGTGGGAATAGGAGCTTTGTTCCTTGGGTTCTTGGGAGCAGCAGGAAGCACTA
TGGGCGCAGCGTCAATGACGCTGACGGTACAGGCCAGACAATTATTGTCTGGTATAGTGCAGCAGCAGAA
CAATTTGCTGAGGGCTATTGAGGCGCAACAGCATCTGTTGCAACTCACAGTCTGGGGCATCAAGCAGCTC
CAGGCAAGAATCCTGGCTGTGGAAAGATACCTAAAGGATCAACAGCTCCTGGGGATTTGGGGTTGCTCTG
GAAAACTCATTTGCACCACTGCTGTGCCTTGGAATGCTAGTTGGAGTAATAAATCTCTGGAACAGATTTG
GAATCACACGACCTGGATGGAGTGGGACAGAGAAATTAACAATTACACAAGCTTAATACACTCCTTAATT
GAAGAATCGCAAAACCAGCAAGAAAAGAATGAACAAGAATTATTGGAATTAGATAAATGGGCAAGTTTGT
GGAATTGGTTTAACATAACAAATTGGCTGTGGTATATAAAATTATTCATAATGATAGTAGGAGGCTTGGT
AGGTTTAAGAATAGTTTTTGCTGTACTTTCTATAGTGAATAGAGTTAGGCAGGGATATTCACCATTATCG
TTTCAGACCCACCTCCCAACCCCGAGGGGACCCATGCATTGCATCTCAATTAGTCAGCAACCAGGTGTGG
AAAGTCCCCAGGCTCCCCAGCAGGCAGAAGTATGCAAAGCATGCGTCTCAATTAGTCAGCAACCATAGTC
CCGCCCCTAACTCCGCCCATCCCGCCCCTAACTCCGCCCAGTTCCGCCCATTCTCCGCCCCATGGCTGAC
TAATTTTTTTTATTTATGCAGAGGCCGAGGCCGCCTCGGCCTCTGAGCTATTCCAGAAGTAGTGAGGAGG
CTTTTTTGGAGGCCTAGGCTTTTGCAAAAAGCTTTCTAGAGGTACCACCGGAGCTTACCATGACCGAGTA
CAAGCCCACGGTGCGCCTCGCCACCCGCGACGACGTCCCCAGGGCCGTACGCACCCTCGCCGCCGCGTTC
GCCGACTACCCCGCCACGCGCCACACCGTCGATCCGGACCGCCACATCGAGCGGGTCACCGAGCTGCAAG
AACTCTTCCTCACGCGCGTCGGGCTCGACATCGGCAAGGTGTGGGTCGCGGACGACGGCGCCGCCGTGGC
GGTCTGGACCACGCCGGAGAGCGTCGAAGCGGGGGCGGTGTTCGCCGAGATCGGCCCGCGCATGGCCGAG
TTGAGCGGTTCCCGGCTGGCCGCGCAGCAACAGATGGAAGGCCTCCTGGCGCCGCACCGGCCCAAGGAGC
CCGCGTGGTTCCTGGCCACCGTCGGCGTCTCGCCCGACCACCAGGGCAAGGGTCTGGGCAGCGCCGTCGT
GCTCCCCGGAGTGGAGGCGGCCGAGCGCGCCGGGGTGCCCGCCTTCCTGGAGACCTCCGCGCCCCGCAAC
CTCCCCTTCTACGAGCGGCTCGGCTTCACCGTCACCGCCGACGTCGAGGTGCCCGAAGGACCGCGCACCT
GGTGCATGACCCGCAAGCCCGGTGCCAGTTAACGAATTCTAGATCTTGAGACAAATGGCAGTATTCATCC
ACAATTTTAAAAGAAAAGGGGGGATTGGGGGGTACAGTGCAGGGGAAAGAATAGTAGACATAATAGCAAC
AGACATACAAACTAAAGAATTACAAAAACAAATTACAAAAATTCAAAATTTTCGGGTTTATTACAGGGAC
AGCAGAGATCCACTTTGGCGCCGGCTCGAGGCCTGCAGGTGCAAAGATGGATAAAGTTTTAAACAGAGAG
GAATCTTTGCAGCTAATGGACCTTCTAGGTCTTGAAAGGAGTGGGAATTGGCTCCGGTGCCCGTCAGTGG
GCAGAGCGCACATCGCCCACAGTCCCCGAGAAGTTGGGGGGAGGGGTCGGCAATTGAACCGGTGCCTAGA
GAAGGTGGCGCGGGGTAAACTGGGAAAGTGATGTCGTGTACTGGCTCCGCCTTTTTCCCGAGGGTGGGGG
AGAACCGTATATAAGTGCAGTAGTCGCCGTGAACGTTCTTTTTCGCAACGGGTTTGCCGCCAGAACACAG
GTAAGTGCCGTGTGTGGTTCCCGCGGGCCTGGCCTCTTTACGGGTTATGGCCCTTGCGTGCCTTGAATTA
CTTCCACCTGGCTGCAGTACGTGATTCTTGATCCCGAGCTTCGGGTTGGAAGTGGGTGGGAGAGTTCGAG
GCCTTGCGCTTAAGGAGCCCCTTCGCCTCGTGCTTGAGTTGAGGCCTGGCCTGGGCGCTGGGGCCGCCGC
GTGCGAATCTGGTGGCACCTTCGCGCCTGTCTCGCTGCTTTCGATAAGTCTCTAGCCATTTAAAATTTTT
GATGACCTGCTGCGACGCTTTTTTTCTGGCAAGATAGTCTTGTAAATGCGGGCCAAGATCTGCACACTGG
TATTTCGGTTTTTGGGGCCGCGGGCGGCGACGGGGCCCGTGCGTCCCAGCGCACATGTTCGGCGAGGCGG
GGCCTGCGAGCGCGGCCACCGAGAATCGGACGGGGGTAGTCTCAAGCTGGCCGGCCTGCTCTGGTGCCTG
GCCTCGCGCCGCCGTGTATCGCCCCGCCCTGGGCGGCAAGGCTGGCCCGGTCGGCACCAGTTGCGTGAGC
GGAAAGATGGCCGCTTCCCGGCCCTGCTGCAGGGAGCTCAAAATGGAGGACGCGGCGCTCGGGAGAGCGG
GCGGGTGAGTCACCCACACAAAGGAAAAGGGCCTTTCCGTCCTCAGCCGTCGCTTCATGTGACTCCACGG
AGTACCGGGCGCCGTCCAGGCACCTCGATTAGTTCTCGAGCTTTTGGAGTACGTCGTCTTTAGGTTGGGG
GGAGGGGTTTTATGCGATGGAGTTTCCCCACACTGAGTGGGTGGAGACTGAAGTTAGGCCAGCTTGGCAC
TTGATGTAATTCTCCTTGGAATTTGCCCTTTTTGAGTTTGGATCTTGGTTCATTCTCAAGCCTCAGACAG
TGGTTCAAAGTTTTTTTCTTCCATTTCAGGTGTCGTGAGGCTAGCACCGCCACCATGAGTGAAGAGGAGC
AAGGCTCCGGCACTACCACGGGCTGCGGGCTGCCTAGTATAGAGCAAATGCTGGCCGCCAACCCAGGCAA
GACCCCGATCAGCCTTCTGCAGGAGTATGGGACCAGAATAGGGAAGACGCCTGTGTACGACCTTCTCAAA
GCCGAGGGCCAAGCCCACCAGCCTAATTTCACCTTCCGGGTCACCGTTGGCGACACCAGCTGCACTGGTC
AGGGCCCCAGCAAGAAGGCAGCCAAGCACAAGGCAGCTGAGGTGGCCCTCAAACACCTCAAAGGGGGGAG
CATGCTGGAGCCGGCCCTGGAGGACAGCAGTTCTTTTTCTCCCCTAGACTCTTCACTGCCTGAGGACATT
CCGGTTTTTACTGCTGCAGCAGCTGCTACCCCAGTTCCATCTGTAGTCCTAACCAGGAGCCCCCCCATGG
AACTGCAGCCCCCTGTCTCCCCTCAGCAGTCTGAGTGCAACCCCGTTGGTGCTCTGCAGGAGCTGGTGGT
GCAGAAAGGCTGGCGGTTGCCGGAGTACACAGTGACCCAGGAGTCTGGGCCAGCCCACCGCAAAGAATTC
ACCATGACCTGTCGAGTGGAGCGTTTCATTGAGATTGGGAGTGGCACTTCCAAAAAATTGGCAAAGCGGA
ATGCGGCGGCCAAAATGCTGCTTCGAGTGCACACGGTGCCTCTGGATGCCCGGGATGGCAATGAGGTGGA
GCCTGATGATGACCACTTCTCCATTGGTGTGGGCTCCCGCCTGGATGGTCTTCGAAACCGGGGCCCAGGT
TGCACCTGGGATTCTCTACGAAATTCAGTAGGAGAGAAGATCCTGTCCCTCCGCAGTTGCTCCCTGGGCT
CCCTGGGTGCCCTGGGCCCTGCCTGCTGCCGTGTCCTCAGTGAGCTCTCTGAGGAGCAGGCCTTTCACGT
CAGCTACCTGGATATTGAGGAGCTGAGCCTGAGTGGACTCTGCCAGTGCCTGGTGGAACTGTCCACCCAG
CCGGCCACTGTGTGTCATGGCTCTGCAACCACCAGGGAGGCAGCCCGTGGTGAGGCTGCCCGCCGTGCCC
TGCAGTACCTCAAGATCATGGCAGGCAGCAAGTAGTAATGAACTAGTCCGTAACTTGAAAGTATTTCGAT
TTCTTGGCTTTATATATCTTGTGGAAAGGACGAGACCGCACGGCCGAAATTCTACTCACGCGTTAAGTCG
ACAATCAACCTCTGGATTACAAAATTTGTGAAAGATTGACTGGTATTCTTAACTATGTTGCTCCTTTTAC
GCTATGTGGATACGCTGCTTTAATGCCTTTGTATCATGCTATTGCTTCCCGTATGGCTTTCATTTTCTCC
TCCTTGTATAAATCCTGGTTGCTGTCTCTTTATGAGGAGTTGTGGCCCGTTGTCAGGCAACGTGGCGTGG
TGTGCACTGTGTTTGCTGACGCAACCCCCACTGGTTGGGGCATTGCCACCACCTGTCAGCTCCTTTCCGG
GACTTTCGCTTTCCCCCTCCCTATTGCCACGGCGGAACTCATCGCCGCCTGCCTTGCCCGCTGCTGGACA
GGGGCTCGGCTGTTGGGCACTGACAATTCCGTGGTGTTGTCGGGGAAATCATCGTCCTTTCCTTGGCTGC
TCGCCTGTGTTGCCACCTGGATTCTGCGCGGGACGTCCTTCTGCTACGTCCCTTCGGCCCTCAATCCAGC
GGACCTTCCTTCCCGCGGCCTGCTGCCGGCTCTGCGGCCTCTTCCGCGTCTTCGCCTTCGCCCTCAGACG
AGTCGGATCTCCCTTTGGGCCGCCTCCCCGCGTCGACTTTAAGACCAATGACTTACAAGGCAGCTGTAGA
TCTTAGCCACTTTTTAAAAGAAAAGGGGGGACTGGAAGGGCTAATTCACTCCCAACGAAGACAAGATCTG
CTTTTTGCTTGTACTGGGTCTCTCTGGTTAGACCAGATCTGAGCCTGGGAGCTCTCTGGCTAACTAGGGA
ACCCACTGCTTAAGCCTCAATAAAGCTTGCCTTGAGTGCTTCAAGTAGTGTGTGCCCGTCTGTTGTGTGA
CTCTGGTAACTAGAGATCCCTCAGACCCTTTTAGTCAGTGTGGAAAATCTCTAGCAGTACGTATAGTAGT
TCATGTCATCTTATTATTCAGTATTTATAACTTGCAAAGAAATGAATATCAGAGAGTGAGAGGAACTTGT
TTATTGCAGCTTATAATGGTTACAAATAAAGCAATAGCATCACAAATTTCACAAATAAAGCATTTTTTTC
ACTGCATTCTAGTTGTGGTTTGTCCAAACTCATCAATGTATCTTATCATGTCTGGCTCTAGCTATCCCGC
CCCTAACTCCGCCCATCCCGCCCCTAACTCCGCCCAGTTCCGCCCATTCTCCGCCCCATGGCTGACTAAT
TTTTTTTATTTATGCAGAGGCCGAGGCCGCCTCGGCCTCTGAGCTATTCCAGAAGTAGTGAGGAGGCTTT
TTTGGAGGCCTAGGGACGTACCCAATTCGCCCTATAGTGAGTCGTATTACGCGCGCTCACTGGCCGTCGT
TTTACAACGTCGTGACTGGGAAAACCCTGGCGTTACCCAACTTAATCGCCTTGCAGCACATCCCCCTTTC
GCCAGCTGGCGTAATAGCGAAGAGGCCCGCACCGATCGCCCTTCCCAACAGTTGCGCAGCCTGAATGGCG
AATGGG
[124 nt withheld, positions 6797-6920]
C
[91 nt withheld, positions 6922-7012]
A
[49 nt withheld, positions 7014-7062]
CCTTTGACGTTGGAGTCCACGTTCTTT
[37 nt withheld, positions 7090-7126]
ACCCTATCTCGGTCTATTCTTTTGATTTATAAGGGATTTTGCCGATTTCGGCCTATTGGTTAAAAAATGA
GCTGATTTAACAAAAATTTAACGCGAATTTTAACAAAATATTAACGCTTACAATTTAGGTGGCACTTTTC
GGGGAAATGTGCGCGGAACCCCTATTTGTTTATTTTTCTAAATACATTCAAATATGTATCCGCTCATGAG
ACAATAACCCTGATAAATGCTTCAATAATATTGAAAAAGGAAGAGTATGAGTATTCAACATTTCCGTGTC
GCCCTTATTCCCTTTTTTGCGGCATTTTGCCTTCCTGTTTTTGCTCACCCAGAAACGCTGGTGAAAGTAA
AAGATGCTGAAGATCAGTTGGGTGCACGAGTGGGTTACATCGAACTGGATCTCAACAGCGGTAAGATCCT
TGAGAGTTTTCGCCCCGAAGAACGTTTTCCAATGATGAGCACTTTTAAAGTTCTGCTATGTGGCGCGGTA
TTATCCCGTATTGACGCCGGGCAAGAGCAACTCGGTCGCCGCATACACTATTCTCAGAATGACTTGGTTG
AGTACTCACCAGTCACAGAAAAGCATCTTACGGATGGCATGACAGTAAGAGAATTATGCAGTGCTGCCAT
AACCATGAGTGATAACACTGCGGCCAACTTACTTCTGACAACGATCGGAGGACCGAAGGAGCTAACCGCT
TTTTTGCACAACATGGGGGATCATGTAACTCGCCTTGATCGTTGGGAACCGGAGCTGAATGAAGCCATAC
CAAACGACGAGCGTGACACCACGATGCCTGTAGCAATGGCAACAACGTTGCGCAAACTATTAACTGGCGA
ACTACTTACTCTAGCTTCCCGGCAACAATTAATAGACTGGATGGAGGCGGATAAAGTTGCAGGACCACTT
CTGCGCTCGGCCCTTCCGGCTGGCTGGTTTATTGCTGATAAATCTGGAGCCGGTGAGCGTGGGTCTCGCG
GTATCATTGCAGCACTGGGGCCAGATGGTAAGCCCTCCCGTATCGTAGTTATCTACACGACGGGGAGTCA
GGCAACTATGGATGAACGAAATAGACAGATCGCTGAGATAGGTGCCTCACTGATTAAGCATTGGTAACTG
TCAGACCAAGTTTACTCATATATACTTTAGATTGATTTAAAACTTCATTTTTAATTTAAAAGGATCTAGG
TGAAGATCCTTTTTGATAATCTCATGACCAAAATCCCTTAACGTGAGTTTTCGTTCCACTGAGCGTCAGA
CCCCGTAGAAAAGATCAAAGGATCTTCTTGAGATCCTTTTTTTCTGCGCGTAATCTGCTGCTTGCAAACA
AAAAAACCACCGCTACCAGCGGTGGTTTGTTTGCCGGATCAAGAGCTACCAACTCTTTTTCCGAAGGTAA
CTGGCTTCAGCAGAGCGCAGATACCAAATACTGTTCTTCTAGTGTAGCCGTAGTTAGGCCACCACTTCAA
GAACTCTGTAGCACCGCCTACATACCTCGCTCTGCTAATCCTGTTACCAGTGGCTGCTGCCAGTGGCGAT
AAGTCGTGTCTTACCGGGTTGGACTCAAGACGATAGTTACCGGATAAGGCGCAGCGGTCGGGCTGAACGG
GGGGTTCGTGCACACAGCCCAGCTTGGAGCGAACGACCTACACCGAACTGAGATACCTACAGCGTGAGCT
ATGAGAAAGCGCCACGCTTCCCGAAGGGAGAAAGGCGGACAGGTATCCGGTAAGCGGCAGGGTCGGAACA
GGAGAGCGCACGAGGGAGCTTCCAGGGGGAAACGCCTGGTATCTTTATAGTCCTGTCGGGTTTCGCCACC
TCTGACTTGAGCGTCGATTTTTGTGATGCTCGTCAGGGGGGCGGAGCCTATGGAAAAACGCCAGCAACGC
GGCCTTTTTACGGTTCCTGGCCTTTTGCTGGCCTTTTGCTCACATGTTCTTTCCTGCGTTATCCCCTGAT
TCTGTGGATAACCGTATTACCGCCTTTGAGTGAGCTGATACCGCTCGCCGCAGCCGAACGACCGAGCGCA
GCGAGTCAGTGAGCGAGGAAGCGGAAGAGCGCCCAATACGCAAACCGCCTCTCCCCGCGCGTTGGCCGAT
TCATTAATGCAGCTGGCACGACAGGTTTCCCGACTGGAAAGCGGGCAGTGAGCGCAACGCAATTAATGTG
AGTTAGCTCACTCATTAGGCACCCCAGGCTTTACACTTTATGCTTCCGGCTCGTATGTTGTGTGGAATTG
TGAGCGGATAACAATTTCACACAGGAAACAGCTATGACCATGATTACGCCAAGCGCGCAATTAACCCTCA
CTAAAGGGAACAAAAGCTGGAGCTGCAAGC
