>Addgene plasmid #144872 | TFORF3396 | depositor partial sequence | sequence record 286731 | Insert
ACCGCCACCATGAGTGAAGAGGAGCAAGGCTCCGGCACTACCACGGGCTGCGGGCTGCCTAGTATAGAGC
AAATGCTGGCCGCCAACCCAGGCAAGACCCCGATCAGCCTTCTGCAGGAGTATGGGACCAGAATAGGGAA
GACGCCTGTGTACGACCTTCTCAAAGCCGAGGGCCAAGCCCACCAGCCTAATTTCACCTTCCGGGTCACC
GTTGGCGACACCAGCTGCACTGGTCAGGGCCCCAGCAAGAAGGCAGCCAAGCACAAGGCAGCTGAGGTGG
CCCTCAAACACCTCAAAGGGGGGAGCATGCTGGAGCCGGCCCTGGAGGACAGCAGTTCTTTTTCTCCCCT
AGACTCTTCACTGCCTGAGGACATTCCGGTTTTTACTGCTGCAGCAGCTGCTACCCCAGTTCCATCTGTA
GTCCTAACCAGGAGCCCCCCCATGGAACTGCAGCCCCCTGTCTCCCCTCAGCAGTCTGAGTGCAACCCCG
TTGGTGCTCTGCAGGAGCTGGTGGTGCAGAAAGGCTGGCGGTTGCCGGAGTACACAGTGACCCAGGAGTC
TGGGCCAGCCCACCGCAAAGAATTCACCATGACCTGTCGAGTGGAGCGTTTCATTGAGATTGGGAGTGGC
ACTTCCAAAAAATTGGCAAAGCGGAATGCGGCGGCCAAAATGCTGCTTCGAGTGCACACGGTGCCTCTGG
ATGCCCGGGATGGCAATGAGGTGGAGCCTGATGATGACCACTTCTCCATTGGTGTGGGCTCCCGCCTGGA
TGGTCTTCGAAACCGGGGCCCAGGTTGCACCTGGGATTCTCTACGAAATTCAGTAGGAGAGAAGATCCTG
TCCCTCCGCAGTTGCTCCCTGGGCTCCCTGGGTGCCCTGGGCCCTGCCTGCTGCCGTGTCCTCAGTGAGC
TCTCTGAGGAGCAGGCCTTTCACGTCAGCTACCTGGATATTGAGGAGCTGAGCCTGAGTGGACTCTGCCA
GTGCCTGGTGGAACTGTCCACCCAGCCGGCCACTGTGTGTCATGGCTCTGCAACCACCAGGGAGGCAGCC
CGTGGTGAGGCTGCCCGCCGTGCCCTGCAGTACCTCAAGATCATGGCAGGCAGCAAGTAGTAATGAACTA
GTCCGTAACTTGAAAGTATTTCGATTTCTTGGCTTTATATATCTTGTGGAAAGGACGAGACCGCACGGCC
GAAATTCTACTC
