>Addgene plasmid #144872 | TFORF3396 | depositor partial sequence | sequence record 286732 | Barcode
GACCGCACGGCCGAAATTCTACTC
